>Addgene plasmid #140082 | pT7-[BsaI_cassette]-SpCas9_sgRNA_scaffold (MSP3485) | addgene full sequence | sequence record 292704 | Addgene NGS Result
TAATACGACTCACTATAGGGAGACCCATGCCATAGCGTTGTTCGGAATATGAATTTTTGAACAGATTCAC
CAACACCTAGTGGTCTCAGTTTTAGAGCTAGAAATAGCAAGTTAAAATAAGGCTAGTCCGTTATCAACTT
GAAAAAGTGGCACCGAGTCGGTGCTTTTAAAAAGCTTGGATCGACGAGAGCAGCGCGACTGGATCTGTCG
CCCGTCTCAAACGCAACCCTCCGGCGGTCGCATATCATTCAGGACGAGCCTCAGACTCCAGCGTAACTGG
ACTGCAATCAACTCACTGGCTCACCTTCCGGTCCACGATCAGCTAGAATCAAGCTGACTAGATAAACTGG
CCGTCGTTTTACACGGGTGGGCCTTTCTTCGGTAGAAAATCAAAGGATCTTCTTGAGATCCTTTTTTTCT
GCGCGTAATCTGCTGCTTGCAAACAAAAAAACCACCGCTACCAGCGGTGGTTTGTTTGCCGGATCAAGAG
CTACCAACTCTTTTTCCGAGGTAACTGGCTTCAGCAGAGCGCAGATACCAAATACTGTTCTTCTAGTGTA
GCCGTAGTTAGGCCACCACTTCAAGAACTCTGTAGCACCGCCTACATACCTCGCTCTGCTAATCCTGTTA
CCAGTGGCTGCTGCCAGTGGCGATAAGTCGTGTCTTACCGGGTTGGACTCAAGACGATAGTTACCGGATA
AGGCGCAGCGGTCGGGCTGAACGGGGGGTTCGTGCACACAGCCCAGCTTGGAGCGAACGACCTACACCGA
ACTGAGATACCTACAGCGTGAGCTATGAGAAAGCGCCACGCTTCCCGAAGGGAGAAAGGCGGACAGGTAT
CCGGTAAGCGGCAGGGTCGGAACAGGAGAGCGCACGAGGGAGCTTCCAGGGGGAAACGCCTGGTATCTTT
ATAGTCCTGTCGGGTTTCGCCACCTCTGACTTGAGCATCGATTTTTGTGATGCTCGTCAGGGGGGCGGAG
CCTATGGAAAAACGCCAGCAACGCAGAAAGGCCCACCCGAAGGTGAGCCAGGTGATTACATTTAGGTCCT
CATTAGAAAAACTCATCGAGCATCAAGTGAAACTGCAATTTATTCATATCAGGATTATCAATACCATATT
TTTGAAAAAGCCGTTTCTGTAATGAAGGAGAAAACTCACCGAGGCAGTTCCATAGGATGGCAAGATCCTG
GTATCGGTCTGCGATTCCGACTCGTCCAACATCAATACAACCTATTAATTTCCCCTCGTCAAAAATAAGG
TTATCAAGTGAGAAATCACCATGAGTGACGACTGAATCCGGTGAGAATGGCAAGAGTTTATGCATTTCTT
TCCAGACTTGTTCAACAGGCCAGCCATTACGCTCGTCATCAAAATCACTCGCACCAACCAAACCGTTATT
CATTCGTGATTGCGCCTGAGCGAGACGAAATACGCGATCGCCGTTAAAAGGACAATTACAAACAGGAATC
GAATGCAACCGGCGCAGGAACACTGCCAGCGCATCAACAATATTTTCACCTGAATCAGGATATTCTTCTA
ATACCTGGAATGCTGTTTTCCCTGGGATCGCAGTGGTGAGTAACCATGCATCATCAGGAGTACGGATAAA
ATGCTTGATGGTCGGAAGAGGCATAAATTCCGTCAGCCAGTTTAGCCTGACCATCTCATCTGTAACATCA
TTGGCAACGCTACCTTTGCCATGTTTCAGAAACAACTCTGGCGCATCGGGCTTCCCATACAATCGATAGA
TTGTCGCACCTGATTGCCCGACATTATCGCGAGCCCATTTATACCCATATAAATCAGCATCCATGTTGGA
ATTTAATCGCGGCTTCAAGCAAGACGTTTCCCGTTGAATATGGCTCATTTTAGCTTCCTTAGCTCCTGAA
AATCTCGATAACTCAAAAAATACGCCCGGTAGTGATCTTATTTCATTATGGTGAAAGTTGGAACCTCTTA
CGTGCCGATCAAGTCAAAAGCCTCCGGTCGGAGGCTTTTGACTTTCTGCTATGGAGGTCAGGTATGATTT
AAATGGTCAGTATTGAGCCTCAGGAAACAGCTATGACATCAAGCTGACTAGATAATCTAGCTGATCGTGG
ACCGATCATACGTATAATGCCGTAAGATCACGGGTCGCAGCACAGCTCGCGGTCCAGTAGTGATCGACAC
TGCTCGATCCGCTCGCACCGCTAGC
Features (pLannotate 1.2.2; 9 found; start..end, strand, type, name):
      1..19      +  promoter       T7 promoter: promoter for bacteriophage T7 RNA polymerase
     89..164     +  misc_RNA       gRNA scaffold: guide RNA scaffold for the Streptococcus pyogenes CRISPR/Cas9 system
    346..363     +  CDS            lacZα (fragment): LacZα fragment of β-galactosidase; lacZ fragment
    362..381     +  terminator     T3Te terminator (fragment): phage T3 early transcription terminator
    403..990     +  rep_origin     ori: high-copy-number ColE1/pMB1/pBR322/pUC origin of replication
   1002..1029    -  terminator     T7Te terminator: phage T7 early transcription terminator
   1053..1868    -  CDS            KanR: aminoglycoside phosphotransferase; aph(3')-Ia; confers resistance to kanamycin in bacteria or G418 (Geneticin®) in eukaryotes
   1869..1971    -  promoter       cat promoter: promoter of the E. coli cat gene encoding chloramphenicol acetyltransferase
   1972..2003    -  terminator     tonB terminator: bidirectional E. coli tonB-P14 transcription terminator
