[The description below was written by a language model from this plasmid's Addgene catalogue record and pLannotate feature annotations shown in this document.]
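Description:
pT7-[BsaI_cassette]-SpCas9_sgRNA_scaffold (MSP3485) is a compact (about 2.2 kb) bacterial entry cloning vector derived from the DR274 backbone, designed for producing Streptococcus pyogenes Cas9 single guide RNAs from a bacteriophage T7 promoter. It is maintained in E. coli at high copy number through a ColE1/pUC-type origin of replication and is selected with kanamycin. The aminoglycoside phosphotransferase gene (KanR) is annotated as being driven by a cat promoter. The resistance cassette is flanked by the T7Te and tonB transcription terminators, which help insulate it from the origin and from the guide RNA expression region.

The payload is a synthetic sgRNA expression unit. A T7 promoter sits at the start of the sequence, followed by a short unannotated interval of roughly 70 nt and then the 76-nt SpCas9 gRNA scaffold. From the construct name, that interval corresponds to the BsaI cassette. BsaI is a type IIS enzyme that cuts outside its recognition site, so such a cassette would typically be excised and replaced with annealed oligonucleotides encoding a chosen spacer, placing the spacer directly between the promoter and the scaffold. The record does not list the exact cloning sites or overhangs. Small lacZα and T3Te terminator fragments downstream of the scaffold appear to be backbone remnants rather than functional elements.

Once a spacer has been inserted, the plasmid serves as a template for in vitro transcription of a complete sgRNA with T7 RNA polymerase, or for sgRNA expression in bacterial hosts that supply T7 polymerase. It carries no Cas9 coding sequence, so the nuclease must be provided separately.
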