Addgene plasmid #140082: pT7-[BsaI_cassette]-SpCas9_sgRNA_scaffold (MSP3485)
Purpose: Entry cloning vector for in vitro transcription or expression of SpCas9 sgRNAs from a T7 promoter
Depositing lab: Keith Joung. Depositing organization: Massachusetts General Hospital.
Backbone
  Vector backbone: DR274 (Addgene Plasmid #42250)
  Backbone manufacturer: Joung Lab (DR274)
  Vector type: Bacterial Expression ; In vitro transcription (mRNA synthesis)
Growth in bacteria
  Bacterial resistance: Kanamycin, 50 μg/mL
  Growth temperature: 37°C
  Growth strain: DH5alpha
  Copy number: High Copy
Gene/Insert
  Gene/Insert name: pT7-[BsaI_cassette]-SpCas9_sgRNA_scaffold (MSP3485) (alt name: MSP3485)
  gRNA/shRNA sequence: GTTTTAGAGCTAGAAATAGCAAGTTAAAATAAGGCTAGTCCGTTATCAACTTGAAAAAGTGGCACCGAGTCGGTGC (this is the sequence of the SpCas9 sgRNA scaffold)
  Species: Synthetic
  Promoter: T7
  Cloning method: Restriction Enzyme; 5′ cloning site Unknown (unknown if destroyed); 3′ cloning site Unknown (unknown if destroyed)
  Sequencing primers: 5′ oBK7349-GTAAGATCACGGGTCGCAGCAC; 3′ M13F-TGTAAAACGACGGCCAGT
Terms and licenses: Academic/Nonprofit Terms; Industry Terms: Not Available to Industry
How to cite: pT7-[BsaI_cassette]-SpCas9_sgRNA_scaffold (MSP3485) was a gift from Keith Joung (Addgene plasmid # 140082 ; http://n2t.net/addgene:140082 ; RRID:Addgene_140082)
